Addgene plasmid #54598: eqFP611-N1
Purpose: (Empty Backbone) Localization: N1 Cloning Vector, Excitation: 559, Emission: 611
Depositing lab: Michael Davidson. Depositing organization: Florida State University, Tallahassee.
Backbone
  Vector backbone: eqFP611-N1
  Backbone size (bp): 4750
  Vector type: Mammalian Expression
  Selectable markers: Neomycin (select with G418)
  Tag / fusion protein: eqFP611 (C terminal on backbone)
Growth in bacteria
  Bacterial resistance: Kanamycin, 50 μg/mL
  Growth temperature: 37°C
  Growth strain: DH5alpha
  Copy number: High Copy
Gene/Insert
  Gene/Insert name: None
  Tag / fusion protein: eqFP611 (C terminal on backbone)
Terms and licenses: Academic/Nonprofit Terms; Industry Terms
Depositor comments: . Excitation = 559; Emission = 611
How to cite: eqFP611-N1 was a gift from Michael Davidson (Addgene plasmid # 54598 ; http://n2t.net/addgene:54598 ; RRID:Addgene_54598)
