[The description below was written by a language model from this plasmid's Addgene catalogue record and pLannotate feature annotations shown in this document.]
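Description:
eqFP611-N1 is an empty mammalian expression backbone of the "N1" cloning-vector type, designed for fusing a protein of interest to the N-terminus of the red fluorescent protein eqFP611, so that the fluorophore sits at the C-terminal end of the fusion. The catalogue lists the backbone at about 4.75 kb, while the sequenced record annotated here is 4,708 nt. No insert is present. It is maintained in E. coli as a high-copy plasmid through a ColE1/pUC-type origin and selected with kanamycin. An f1 phage origin is also present, which in principle allows production of single-stranded DNA.

The expression cassette consists of the human cytomegalovirus immediate early enhancer and promoter, followed by a multiple cloning site, the eqFP611 coding sequence and an SV40 polyadenylation signal. A gene cloned in frame into the multiple cloning site without its stop codon is therefore expressed constitutively as an eqFP611-tagged protein. eqFP611 is a constitutively fluorescent red protein derived from the sea anemone Entacmaea quadricolor, with low acid sensitivity and recorded excitation and emission maxima of 559 and 611 nm.

A single Tn5 aminoglycoside phosphotransferase gene (NeoR/KanR) serves both hosts. A bacterial bla-type promoter drives it for kanamycin resistance in E. coli, and the adjacent SV40 enhancer/early promoter drives it in mammalian cells for G418 selection of stable lines, with an HSV TK polyadenylation signal terminating the transcript. The short large T antigen, ble and bGH poly(A) fragments in the annotation are probably residual backbone sequence or partial database matches rather than functional elements. The vector is typically used for live-cell localization imaging of tagged proteins.
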