Features (pLannotate 1.2.2; 15 found; start..end, strand, type, name):
      1..304     +  enhancer       CMV enhancer: human cytomegalovirus immediate early enhancer
    305..508     +  promoter       CMV promoter: human cytomegalovirus (CMV) immediate early promoter
    531..611     +  misc_feature   MCS: multiple cloning site
    619..1311    +  CDS            eqFP611: eqFP611 is a basic (constitutively fluorescent) red fluorescent protein published in 2002, derived from Entacmaea quadricolor. It has very low acid sensitivity.
   1330..1413    +  CDS            large T antigen (fragment): large T antigen from SV40 (simian virus 40)
   1436..1557    +  polyA_signal   SV40 poly(A) signal: SV40 polyadenylation signal
   1591..2019    -  rep_origin     f1 ori (sequence partly withheld): f1 bacteriophage origin of replication; arrow indicates direction of (+) strand synthesis
   2046..2150    +  promoter       AmpR promoter: bla
   2152..2509    +  promoter       SV40 promoter: SV40 enhancer and early promoter
   2544..3338    +  CDS            NeoR/KanR: aminoglycoside phosphotransferase from Tn5; aph(3')-II (or nptII); confers resistance to neomycin, kanamycin, and G418 (Geneticin®)
   3359..3511    +  CDS            ble (fragment): BLE_KLEPN - Experimental evidence at protein level: Swiss-Prot protein existence level 1. Binding protein with a strong affinity to the bleomycin family of antibiotics. Binds to CL990; an antimitotic-antibiotic compound. From Klebsiella pneumoniae.
   3570..3617    +  polyA_signal   HSV TK poly(A) signal: herpes simplex virus thymidine kinase polyadenylation signal (Cole and Stacy, 1985)
   3708..3724    -  polyA_signal   bGH poly(A) signal (fragment): bovine growth hormone polyadenylation signal
   3946..4534    +  rep_origin     ori: high-copy-number ColE1/pMB1/pBR322/pUC origin of replication
   4649..4708    +  enhancer       CMV enhancer (fragment): human cytomegalovirus immediate early enhancer
>Addgene plasmid #54598 | eqFP611-N1 | addgene full sequence | sequence record 484008 | Addgene NGS Result
CGTTACATAACTTACGGTAAATGGCCCGCCTGGCTGACCGCCCAACGACCCCCGCCCATTGACGTCAATA
ATGACGTATGTTCCCATAGTAACGCCAATAGGGACTTTCCATTGACGTCAATGGGTGGAGTATTTACGGT
AAACTGCCCACTTGGCAGTACATCAAGTGTATCATATGCCAAGTACGCCCCCTATTGACGTCAATGACGG
TAAATGGCCCGCCTGGCATTATGCCCAGTACATGACCTTATGGGACTTTCCTACTTGGCAGTACATCTAC
GTATTAGTCATCGCTATTACCATGGTGATGCGGTTTTGGCAGTACATCAATGGGCGTGGATAGCGGTTTG
ACTCACGGGGATTTCCAAGTCTCCACCCCATTGACGTCAATGGGAGTTTGTTTTGGCACCAAAATCAACG
GGACTTTCCAAAATGTCGTAACAACTCCGCCCCATTGACGCAAATGGGCGGTAGGCGTGTACGGTGGGAG
GTCTATATAAGCAGAGCTGGTTTAGTGAACCGTCAGATCCGCTAGCGCTACCGGACTCAGATCTCGAGCT
CAAGCTTCGAATTCTGCAGTCGACGGTACCGCGGGCCCGGGATCCACCGGTCGCCACCATGAATTCACTG
ATCAAGGAAAATATGCGTATGATGGTGGTCATGGAAGGTTCGGTCAACGGCTACCAATTCAAATGCACAG
GTGAAGGAGATGGCAATCCATACATGGGAACTCAAACCATGAGGATCAAAGTCGTCGAGGGAGGACCTCT
GCCATTTGCCTTTGACATTCTTGCCACAAGCTTCATGTATGGCAGCAAGACTTTTATCAAGCACACTAAA
GGCATTCCTGATTTCTTTAAACAGTCCTTTCCTGAGGGTTTTACTTGGGAAAGAGTTACAAGATACGAAG
ATGGTGGAGTCTTTACCGTTATGCAGGACACCAGCCTTGAAGATGGCTGTCTCGTTTACCACGCCAAAGT
CACTGGGGTAAACTTTCCCTCCAATGGTGCCGTGATGCAGAAGAAGACCAAGGGTTGGGAGCCAAATACA
GAGATGCTGTATCCAGCAGATGGTGGTCTGAGGGGATACTCTCAAATGGCACTGAATGTTGATGGTGGTG
GCTATCTGTCTTGCTCTTTCGAAACAACTTACAGGTCAAAAAAGACCGTCGAGAACTTCAAGATGCCCGG
TTTCCATTTTGTTGATCACCGCCTGGAAAGGTTAGAGGAAAGTGACAAGGAAATGTTCGTAGTACAACAC
GAACACGCAGTTGCCAAGTTCTGTGACCTTCCATCCAAACTGGGACGTCTTTAAGCGGCCGCGACTCTAG
ATCATAATCAGCCATACCACATTTGTAGAGGTTTTACTTGCTTTAAAAAACCTCCCACACCTCCCCCTGA
ACCTGAAACATAAAATGAATGCAATTGTTGTTGTTAACTTGTTTATTGCAGCTTATAATGGTTACAAATA
AAGCAATAGCATCACAAATTTCACAAATAAAGCATTTTTTTCACTGCATTCTAGTTGTGGTTTGTCCAAA
CTCATCAATGTATCTTAAGGCGTAAATTGTAAGCGTTAATATTTTGTTAAAATTCGCGTTAAATTTTTGT
TAAATCAGCTCATTTTTTAACCAATAGGCCGAAATCGGCAAAATCCCTTATAAATCAAAAGAATAGACCG
AGATAGGGT
[37 nt withheld, positions 1690-1726]
AAAGAACGTGGACTCCAACGTCAAAGG
[49 nt withheld, positions 1754-1802]
T
[91 nt withheld, positions 1804-1894]
G
[124 nt withheld, positions 1896-2019]
CAGGTGGCACTTTTCGGGGAAATGTGCGCGGAACCCCTATTTGTTTATTTTTCTAAATACATTCAAATAT
GTATCCGCTCATGAGACAATAACCCTGATAAATGCTTCAATAATATTGAAAAAGGAAGAGTCCTGAGGCG
GAAAGAACCAGCTGTGGAATGTGTGTCAGTTAGGGTGTGGAAAGTCCCCAGGCTCCCCAGCAGGCAGAAG
TATGCAAAGCATGCATCTCAATTAGTCAGCAACCAGGTGTGGAAAGTCCCCAGGCTCCCCAGCAGGCAGA
AGTATGCAAAGCATGCATCTCAATTAGTCAGCAACCATAGTCCCGCCCCTAACTCCGCCCATCCCGCCCC
TAACTCCGCCCAGTTCCGCCCATTCTCCGCCCCATGGCTGACTAATTTTTTTTATTTATGCAGAGGCCGA
GGCCGCCTCGGCCTCTGAGCTATTCCAGAAGTAGTGAGGAGGCTTTTTTGGAGGCCTAGGCTTTTGCAAA
GATCGATCAAGAGACAGGATGAGGATCGTTTCGCATGATTGAACAAGATGGATTGCACGCAGGTTCTCCG
GCCGCTTGGGTGGAGAGGCTATTCGGCTATGACTGGGCACAACAGACAATCGGCTGCTCTGATGCCGCCG
TGTTCCGGCTGTCAGCGCAGGGGCGCCCGGTTCTTTTTGTCAAGACCGACCTGTCCGGTGCCCTGAATGA
ACTGCAAGACGAGGCAGCGCGGCTATCGTGGCTGGCCACGACGGGCGTTCCTTGCGCAGCTGTGCTCGAC
GTTGTCACTGAAGCGGGAAGGGACTGGCTGCTATTGGGCGAAGTGCCGGGGCAGGATCTCCTGTCATCTC
ACCTTGCTCCTGCCGAGAAAGTATCCATCATGGCTGATGCAATGCGGCGGCTGCATACGCTTGATCCGGC
TACCTGCCCATTCGACCACCAAGCGAAACATCGCATCGAGCGAGCACGTACTCGGATGGAAGCCGGTCTT
GTCGATCAGGATGATCTGGACGAAGAGCATCAGGGGCTCGCGCCAGCCGAACTGTTCGCCAGGCTCAAGG
CGAGCATGCCCGACGGCGAGGATCTCGTCGTGACCCATGGCGATGCCTGCTTGCCGAATATCATGGTGGA
AAATGGCCGCTTTTCTGGATTCATCGACTGTGGCCGGCTGGGTGTGGCGGACCGCTATCAGGACATAGCG
TTGGCTACCCGTGATATTGCTGAAGAGCTTGGCGGCGAATGGGCTGACCGCTTCCTCGTGCTTTACGGTA
TCGCCGCTCCCGATTCGCAGCGCATCGCCTTCTATCGCCTTCTTGACGAGTTCTTCTGAGCGGGACTCTG
GGGTTCGAAATGACCGACCAAGCGACGCCCAACCTGCCATCACGAGATTTCGATTCCACCGCCGCCTTCT
ATGAAAGGTTGGGCTTCGGAATCGTTTTCCGGGACGCCGGCTGGATGATCCTCCAGCGCGGGGATCTCAT
GCTGGAGTTCTTCGCCCACCCTAGGGGGAGGCTAACTGAAACACGGAAGGAGACAATACCGGAAGGAACC
CGCGCTATGACGGCAATAAAAAGACAGAATAAAACGCACGGTGTTGGGTCGTTTGTTCATAAACGCGGGG
TTCGGTCCCAGGGCTGGCACTCTGTCGATACCCCACCGAGACCCCATTGGGGCCAATACGCCCGCGTTTC
TTCCTTTTCCCCACCCCACCCCCCAAGTTCGGGTGAAGGCCCAGGGCTCGCAGCCAACGTCGGGGCGGCA
GGCCCTGCCATAGCCTCAGGTTACTCATATATACTTTAGATTGATTTAAAACTTCATTTTTAATTTAAAA
GGATCTAGGTGAAGATCCTTTTTGATAATCTCATGACCAAAATCCCTTAACGTGAGTTTTCGTTCCACTG
AGCGTCAGACCCCGTAGAAAAGATCAAAGGATCTTCTTGAGATCCTTTTTTTCTGCGCGTAATCTGCTGC
TTGCAAACAAAAAAACCACCGCTACCAGCGGTGGTTTGTTTGCCGGATCAAGAGCTACCAACTCTTTTTC
CGAAGGTAACTGGCTTCAGCAGAGCGCAGATACCAAATACTGTTCTTCTAGTGTAGCCGTAGTTAGGCCA
CCACTTCAAGAACTCTGTAGCACCGCCTACATACCTCGCTCTGCTAATCCTGTTACCAGTGGCTGCTGCC
AGTGGCGATAAGTCGTGTCTTACCGGGTTGGACTCAAGACGATAGTTACCGGATAAGGCGCAGCGGTCGG
GCTGAACGGGGGGTTCGTGCACACAGCCCAGCTTGGAGCGAACGACCTACACCGAACTGAGATACCTACA
GCGTGAGCTATGAGAAAGCGCCACGCTTCCCGAAGGGAGAAAGGCGGACAGGTATCCGGTAAGCGGCAGG
GTCGGAACAGGAGAGCGCACGAGGGAGCTTCCAGGGGGAAACGCCTGGTATCTTTATAGTCCTGTCGGGT
TTCGCCACCTCTGACTTGAGCGTCGATTTTTGTGATGCTCGTCAGGGGGGCGGAGCCTATGGAAAAACGC
CAGCAACGCGGCCTTTTTACGGTTCCTGGCCTTTTGCTGGCCTTTTGCTCACATGTTCTTTCCTGCGTTA
TCCCCTGATTCTGTGGATAACCGTATTACCGCCATGCATTAGTTATTAATAGTAATCAATTACGGGGTCA
TTAGTTCATAGCCCATATATGGAGTTCCG
