>Addgene plasmid #54598 | eqFP611-N1 | depositor partial sequence | sequence record 84995 | insert sequence
CCGCCCCATTGACGCAAATGGGCGGTAGGCGTGTACGGTGGGAGGTCTATATAAGCAGAGCTGGTTTAGT
GAACCGTCAGATCCGCTAGCGCTACCGGACTCAGATCTCGAGCTCAAGCTTCGAATTCTGCAGTCGACGG
TACCGCGGGCCCGGGATCCACCGGTCGCCACCATGAATTCACTGATCAAGGAAAATATGCGTATGATGGT
GGTCATGGAAGGTTCGGTCAACGGCTACCAATTCAAATGCACAGGTGAAGGAGATGGCAATCCATACATG
GGAACTCAAACCATGAGGATCAAAGTCGTCGAGGGAGGACCTCTGCCATTTGCCTTTGACATTCTTGCCA
CAAGCTTCATGTATGGCAGCAAGACTTTTATCAAGCACACTAAAGGCATTCCTGATTTCTTTAAACAGTC
CTTTCCTGAGGGTTTTACTTGGGAAAGAGTTACAAGATACGAAGATGGTGGAGTCTTTACCGTTATGCAG
GACACCAGCCTTGAAGATGGCTGTCTCGTTTACCACGCCAAAGTCACTGGGGTAAACTTTCCCTCCAATG
GTGCCGTGATGCAGAAGAAGACCAAGGGTTGGGAGCCAAATACAGAGATGCTGTATCCAGCAGATGGTGG
TCTGAGGGGATACTCTCAAATGGCACTGAATGTTGATGGTGGTGGCTATCTGTCTTGCTCTTTCGAAACA
ACTTACAGGTCAAAAAAGACCGTCGAGAACTTCAAGATGCCCGGTTTCCATTTTGTTGATCACCGCCTGG
AAAGGTTAGAGGAAAGTGACAAGGAAATGTTCGTAGTACAACACGAACACGCAGTTGCCAAGTTCTGTGA
CCTTCCATCCAAACTGGGACGTCTTTAAGCGGCCGCGACTCTAGATCATAATCAGCCATACCACATTTGT
AGAGGTTTTACTTGCTTTAAAAAACCTCCCACACCTCCCCCTGAACCTGAAACATAAAATGAATGCAATT
GTTGTTGTTAACTT
