>Addgene plasmid #54598 | eqFP611-N1 | addgene partial sequence | sequence record 89743 | CMV-F 5'-CGCAAATGGGCGGTAGGCGTG-3'
ACCGTCAGATCCGCTAGCGCTACCGGACTCAGATCTCGAGCTCAAGCTTCGAATTCTGCAGTCGACGGTA
CCGCGGGCCCGGGATCCACCGGTCGCCACCATGAATTCACTGATCAAGGAAAATATGCGTATGATGGTGG
TCATGGAAGGTTCGGTCAACGGCTACCAATTCAAATGCACAGGTGAAGGAGATGGCAATCCATACATGGG
AACTCAAACCATGAGGATCAAAGTCGTCGAGGGAGGACCTCTGCCATTTGCCTTTGACATTCTTGCCACA
AGCTTCATGTATGGCAGCAAGACTTTTATCAAGCACACTAAAGGCATTCCTGATTTCTTTAAACAGTCCT
TTCCTGAGGGTTTTACTTGGGAAAGAGTTACAAGATACGAAGATGGTGGAGTCTTTACCGTTATGCAGGA
CACCAGCCTTGAAGATGGCTGTCTCGTTTACCACGCCAAAGTCACTGGGGTAAACTTTCCCTCCAATGGT
GCCGTGATGCAGAAGAAGACCAAGGGTTGGGAGCCAAATACAGAGATGCTGTATCCAGCAGATGGTGGTC
TGAGGGGATACTCTCAAATGGCACTGAATGTTGATGGTGGTGGCTATCTGTCTTGCTCTTTCGAAACAAC
TTACAGGTCAAAAAAGACCGTCGAGAACTTCAAGATGCCCGGTTTCCATTTTGTTGATCACCGCCTGGAA
AGGTTAGAGGAAAGTGACAAGGAAATGTTCGTAGTACAACACGAACACGCAGTTGCCAAGTTCTGTGACC
TTCCATCCAAACTGGGACGTCTTTAAGCGGCCGCGACTCTAGATCATAATCAGCCATACCACATTTGTAG
AGGTTTTACTTGCTTTAAA
